Addgene plasmid #137677: pHM040Env
Purpose: Express HIV Env which is isolated a from IRB approved HIV infected patient samples from Singapore and cloned into expression vector (pcDNA 3.1)
Depositing lab: Anjali Joshi. Depositing organization: Texas Tech University Health Sciences Center El Paso. Publication: HIV-1 subtype CRF01_AE and B differ in utilization of low levels of CCR5, Maraviroc susceptibility and potential N-glycosylation sites. Joshi A, Cox EK, Sedano MJ, Punke EB, Lee RT, Maurer-Stroh S, Kaur P, Ng OT, Garg H. Virology. 2017 Dec;512:222-233. doi: 10.1016/j.virol.2017.09.026. Epub 2017 Oct 9. PubMed 29020646.
Backbone
  Vector backbone: pcDNA3.1D/V5-His-TOPO
  Backbone manufacturer: Invitrogen
  Vector type: Mammalian Expression
  Selectable markers: Neomycin (select with G418)
Growth in bacteria
  Bacterial resistance: Ampicillin, 100 μg/mL
  Growth temperature: 37°C
  Growth strain: DH5alpha
  Copy number: High Copy
Gene/Insert
  Gene/Insert name: HIV-1 Envelope Glycoprotein
  Species: HIV-1
  Insert size (bp): 2565
  GenBank ID: KY213727.1
  Cloning method: TOPO Cloning
Terms and licenses: Academic/Nonprofit Terms; Industry Terms: Not Available to Industry
Depositor comments: HIV-1 infected Patient Samples from Singapore, reverse transcribed RNA cloned into expression vector
How to cite: pHM040Env was a gift from Anjali Joshi (Addgene plasmid # 137677 ; http://n2t.net/addgene:137677 ; RRID:Addgene_137677)
