[The description below was written by a language model from this plasmid's Addgene catalogue record and pLannotate feature annotations shown in this document.]
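Description:
pHM040Env is a mammalian expression plasmid built on the Invitrogen pcDNA3.1D/V5-His-TOPO backbone that carries a patient-derived HIV-1 envelope glycoprotein gene. According to the record, the insert was obtained by reverse transcription of viral RNA from an HIV-1-infected patient sample collected in Singapore and was introduced by TOPO cloning. The plasmid is maintained in E. coli at high copy through a ColE1/pUC-type origin with ampicillin selection from the β-lactamase gene. An f1 origin is also present. For selection in mammalian cells, an SV40 early promoter drives a neomycin phosphotransferase cassette with an SV40 polyadenylation signal, allowing G418 selection.

The full sequence record is 8,458 nt. Expression is driven by the human CMV immediate-early enhancer and promoter, with a T7 promoter just upstream of the cloning site and a bovine growth hormone polyadenylation signal downstream. The annotated env open reading frame spans about 2.56 kb, consistent with the stated insert size of 2565 bp, and encodes the precursor that gives rise to the surface subunit and the gp41 fusion subunit. Short fragments annotated as tat (upstream) and nef (downstream) flank env, which suggests that the amplified viral segment extends somewhat beyond the env coding region. A V5 epitope sequence from the backbone lies further downstream, separated from env by the nef fragment. The record does not indicate that it is fused in frame to Env.

The stated purpose is expression of this primary-isolate Env. The associated study compared CRF01_AE and subtype B envelopes for CCR5 usage, Maraviroc susceptibility and potential N-glycosylation sites. The record does not state which subtype this clone belongs to.
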