Features (pLannotate 1.2.2; 23 found; start..end, strand, type, name):
     28..80      -  misc_feature   bom (fragment): basis of mobility region from pBR322
    235..614     +  enhancer       CMV enhancer: human cytomegalovirus immediate early enhancer
    615..818     +  promoter       CMV promoter: human cytomegalovirus (CMV) immediate early promoter
    814..847     +  LTR            5' LTR (truncated) (fragment): truncated 5' long terminal repeat (LTR) from HIV-1
    863..881     +  promoter       T7 promoter: promoter for bacteriophage T7 RNA polymerase
    947..1036    +  CDS            tat (fragment): TAT_HV1Z2 - Experimental evidence at protein level: Swiss-Prot protein existence level 1. Extracellular circulating Tat can be endocytosed by surrounding uninfected cells via the binding to several surface receptors such as CD26, CXCR4, heparan sulfate proteoglycans (HSPG) or LDLR. Neurons are rarely infected, but they internalize Tat via their LDLR. Through its interaction with nuclear HATs, Tat is potentially able to control the acetylation-dependent cellular gene expression. Modulates the expression of many cellular genes involved in cell survival, proliferation or in coding for cytokines o
   1212..3773    +  CDS            env: ENV_HV1S3 - Experimental evidence at protein level: Swiss-Prot protein existence level 1. [Transmembrane protein gp41]: Acts as a class I viral fusion protein. Under the current model, the protein has at least 3 conformational states: pre-fusion native state, pre-hairpin intermediate state, and post-fusion hairpin state. During fusion of viral and target intracellular membranes, the coiled coil regions (heptad repeats) assume a trimer-of-hairpins structure, positioning the fusion peptide in close proximity to the C-terminal region of the ectodomain. The formation of this structure appears to d
   3778..3873    +  CDS            nef (fragment): NEF_HV1Z2 - Experimental evidence at protein level: Swiss-Prot protein existence level 1. Extracellular Nef protein targets CD4(+) T-lymphocytes for apoptosis by interacting with CXCR4 surface receptors. From Human immunodeficiency virus type 1 group M subtype D (isolate Z2/CDC-Z34) (HIV-1).
   3956..3997    +  CDS            V5 tag: epitope tag from simian virus 5
   4053..4277    +  polyA_signal   bGH poly(A) signal: bovine growth hormone polyadenylation signal
   4281..4302    +  promoter       SV40 promoter (fragment): SV40 enhancer and early promoter
   4323..4751    +  rep_origin     f1 ori (sequence partly withheld): f1 bacteriophage origin of replication; arrow indicates direction of (+) strand synthesis
   4765..5094    +  promoter       SV40 promoter: SV40 enhancer and early promoter
   5161..5952    +  CDS            neo: KKA2_KLEPN - Also known as kan, nptII. Experimental evidence at protein level: Swiss-Prot protein existence level 1. Resistance to kanamycin, neomycin, paromomycin, ribostamycin, butirosin and gentamicin B. From Klebsiella pneumoniae.
   5978..6136    +  CDS            ble (fragment): BLE_KLEPN - Experimental evidence at protein level: Swiss-Prot protein existence level 1. Binding protein with a strong affinity to the bleomycin family of antibiotics. Binds to CL990; an antimitotic-antibiotic compound. From Klebsiella pneumoniae.
   6131..6252    +  polyA_signal   SV40 poly(A) signal: SV40 polyadenylation signal
   6325..6341    -  protein_bind   lac operator: The lac repressor binds to the lac operator to inhibit transcription in E. coli. This inhibition can be relieved by adding lactose or isopropyl-β-D-thiogalactopyranoside (IPTG). lac repressor encoded by lacI
   6349..6379    -  promoter       lac promoter: promoter for the E. coli lac operon
   6394..6415    -  protein_bind   CAP binding site: CAP binding activates transcription in the presence of cAMP. E. coli catabolite activator protein
   6428..6520    -  CDS            lacI (fragment): lac repressor; lacI; The lac repressor binds to the lac operator to inhibit transcription in E. coli. This inhibition can be relieved by adding lactose or isopropyl-β-D-thiogalactopyranoside (IPTG).
   6703..7291    -  rep_origin     ori: high-copy-number ColE1/pMB1/pBR322/pUC origin of replication
   7462..8322    -  CDS            AmpR: β-lactamase; bla; confers resistance to ampicillin, carbenicillin, and related antibiotics
   8323..8427    -  promoter       AmpR promoter: bla
>Addgene plasmid #137677 | pHM040Env | addgene full sequence | sequence record 274205 | Addgene NGS Result
GACGGATCGGGAGATCTCCCGATCCCCTATGGTGCACTCTCAGTACAATCTGCTCTGATGCCGCATAGTT
AAGCCAGTATCTGCTCCCTGCTTGTGTGTTGGAGGTCGCTGAGTAGTGCGCGAGCAAAATTTAAGCTACA
ACAAGGCAAGGCTTGACCGACAATTGCATGAAGAATCTGCTTAGGGTTAGGCGTTTTGCGCTGCTTCGCG
ATGTACGGGCCAGATATACGCGTTGACATTGATTATTGACTAGTTATTAATAGTAATCAATTACGGGGTC
ATTAGTTCATAGCCCATATATGGAGTTCCGCGTTACATAACTTACGGTAAATGGCCCGCCTGGCTGACCG
CCCAACGACCCCCGCCCATTGACGTCAATAATGACGTATGTTCCCATAGTAACGCCAATAGGGACTTTCC
ATTGACGTCAATGGGTGGAGTATTTACGGTAAACTGCCCACTTGGCAGTACATCAAGTGTATCATATGCC
AAGTACGCCCCCTATTGACGTCAATGACGGTAAATGGCCCGCCTGGCATTATGCCCAGTACATGACCTTA
TGGGACTTTCCTACTTGGCAGTACATCTACGTATTAGTCATCGCTATTACCATGGTGATGCGGTTTTGGC
AGTACATCAATGGGCGTGGATAGCGGTTTGACTCACGGGGATTTCCAAGTCTCCACCCCATTGACGTCAA
TGGGAGTTTGTTTTGGCACCAAAATCAACGGGACTTTCCAAAATGTCGTAACAACTCCGCCCCATTGACG
CAAATGGGCGGTAGGCGTGTACGGTGGGAGGTCTATATAAGCAGAGCTCTCTGGCTAACTAGAGAACCCA
CTGCTTACTGGCTTATCGAAATTAATACGACTCACTATAGGGAGACCCAAGCTGGCTAGTTAAGCTTGGT
ACCGAGCTCGGATCCAGTACCCTTCACCGATCAGCTTTAGGCATCTCCTATGGCAGGAAGAAGCGGAAGC
ACCGACGAGGAACTCCTCGCAGCAGTAAGAATCATCAAGATCTTATACCAGAGCAGTAAGTATATGTAAT
GTCACCTTTAGAAATTAGTACAATAGTAGGACTGATAGTAGCATTAATCTTAGCAATAGTAGTGTGGACT
ATAGTAGCTATAGAACTTAAGAAACTACTAAGAGAAAGAAAAATAGAAAGATTAGTTAAAAGAATAAGAG
AGAGAGCAGAAGACAGTGGAAATGAGAGTGAGGGGGACACGGATGAATTGGCAAAACTTGTGGAAATGGG
GGACTTTGATCCTTGGGTTGGGGATAATTTGTAGTGCCTCAGACAACTTGTGGGTTACAGTTTATTATGG
GGTTCCTGTGTGGAGAGATGCAGACACCACCCTATTTTGTGCATCAGATGCCCAAGCACATAAGACAGAA
GTGCACAATGTCTGGGCCACACATGCCTGTGTACCCACAGACCCCAACCCACAAGAAATACTCCTGGAAA
ATGTAACAGAAAATTTTAACATGTGGAAAAATAACATGGTGGAGCAGATGCAGGAAGATGTAATCAGTTT
ATGGGATCAAAGTCTAAAGCCATGTGTAAAGTTAACTCCTCTCTGCGTTACTTTAAATTGTACCAATGCT
AATCTGACTGCCACGAACTCAAACAATGTCACTAACATAGTAGGAAAGGTAACAGAGGAAGTAAAAAACT
GCTCTTTTAATATGACAACAGAACTAACAGATAGGAGGCAGAAGGTCCATGCACTTTTTTATAAACTTGA
TATAGTACAAATGGATACAAAAAATAGTAGTGACAATTATAGTGAGTATAGGATAATAAACTGTAATACT
TCAGTCATTAAGCAGGCTTGTCCAAAGGTATCCTTTGATCCAATTCCTATACATTATTGTACTCCAGCTG
GTTATGCGATTTTAAAATGTAATGATAAGAAGTTCAATGGAACAGGGCCATGTAGAAATGTCAGCTCAGT
ACAATGCACACATGGGATTAAGCCAGTGGTATCAACTCAGTTGCTGTTAAATGGTAGTCTAGCAGAAGAT
GAGATAGTAATCAGAAGTGAAAATCTCACAGACAATGCCAAGACCATAATAGTGCAGCTTAATAAGTCTG
TAGACATCAATTGTACCAGACCCTCCAACAATACAAGAACAAGTGTGTCTATAGGACCAGGACAAGTATT
CTATAGAACAGGAGACATAATAGGAGATATAACAAAAGCATATTGTGAGATTAATGGAACAAAATGGAAT
GAAACTTTAACACAGGTAGCTAAAAAATTAAAGGAGCACTTTAATAAGACAATAATCTTTCAACCACACT
CAGGAGGAGATCTAGAAATTACAATGCATCATTTTAATTGTAGAGGGGAATTTTTCTATTGCAATACAAC
AAAACTGTTTAATGGTACTTGCCCAAAAAGTGGAACATGTAATGGCACTATCATACTTCCATGTAAGATA
AAGCGAATTGTAAGATTGTGGCAGGAAGTAGGTCAAGCAATGTATGCTCCTCCCATCAGTGGAAAAATTA
TGTGTAACTCAAGTATTACAGGAATACTATTGACAAGAGATGGTGGTAATACGAGTAATGAAACCTTCAG
ACCTGGAGGAGGAAATATAAAGGACAATTGGAGAAGTGAATTATACAAATATAAAGTAGTACAAATTGAA
CCACTAGGAGTAGCACCCACCAGGGCAAAAAGAAGAGTGGTGGAGAGAGAAAAAAGAGCAGTGGGAATAG
GAGCTATGATCTTTGGGTTCTTAGGAGCAGCAGGAAGCACTATGGGCGCGGCGTCAATAACGCTGACGGT
ACAGGCCAGACAATTATTGTCTGGTATAGTGCAACAGCAAAGCAATTTGCTGAGAGCTATAGAGGCGCAG
CAGCATCTGTTGCAACTCACAGTCTGGGGCATCAAGCAGCTCCAGGCAAGAGTCCTGGCTGTAGAAAGAT
ACCTAAAAGATCAAAAGTTCCTAGGACTTTGGGGCTGCTCTGGGAAAATCATCTGCACCACTAATGTGCC
CTGGAACTCCACTTGGAGTAATAAATCGTATAAAGAGATATGGGACAACATGACATGGATAGAATGGGAG
AGAGAAATTAGCAATTACACAAATCAAATATATGGGCTACTTACAGAATCGCAGAACCAGCAGGAAAGGA
ATGAAAAGGAGCTGTTAGAATTGGATAAATGGGCAAGTCTGTGGAATTGGTTTGACATAACAAAATGGCT
GTGGTATATAAAAATGTTTATAATAATAGTAGGAAGTTTAATAGGTTTAAGAATAATTTTTGCTGTGCTT
TCTATAGTAAATAGAGTTAGGCAGGGATACTCACCTTTGTCTTTCCAGACCCCTTTCCATCATCAGAGGG
AACTCGACAGGCCCGAAGGAATCGAAGAAGGAGGTGGCGAGCAAGGCAGAGACAGATCCGTGCGATTAGT
GAGCGGTTTCTTACCAATTATCTGGGACGATCTACGGAGCCTGTGCCTCTTCCTCTACCACCGCTTGAGA
GACTTCATCTCGATTGTAACGAGGACTGTGGAACTTCTGGGACGCAGCAGTCTCAAGGGACTGAGACGGG
GGTGGGAAGGCCTCAAATATCTGGGGAATCTTCTATTATATTGGGGTCAGGAACTAAAAACTAGTGCTAT
CTCTCTGTTTGATGCTGCAGCAGTAGCAGTAGCGGGGTGGACAGATAGGGTTATAGAAGTAGCACAAAGA
GCTTGGAGAGCCATTCTCCACATACCTAGAAGAATCAGACAGGGCTTTGAAAGGGCTTTGCTATAACATG
GGAAACAAGTGGTCAAAAACATGGCCTCAGGTCAGGGAAAGATTAGAGAAAACTCCTCCAGCAGCAGAGG
GAGTAGGAGCAGTATCTCAAGACGGATCCAGCTAAGGGTCAAGACAATTCTGCAGATATCCAGCACAGTG
GCGGCCGCTCGAGTCTAGAGGGCCCGCGGTTCGAAGGTAAGCCTATCCCTAACCCTCTCCTCGGTCTCGA
TTCTACGCGTACCGGTCATCATCACCATCACCATTGAGTTTAAACCCGCTGATCAGCCTCGACTGTGCCT
TCTAGTTGCCAGCCATCTGTTGTTTGCCCCTCCCCCGTGCCTTCCTTGACCCTGGAAGGTGCCACTCCCA
CTGTCCTTTCCTAATAAAATGAGGAAATTGCATCGCATTGTCTGAGTAGGTGTCATTCTATTCTGGGGGG
TGGGGTGGGGCAGGACAGCAAGGGGGAGGATTGGGAAGACAATAGCAGGCATGCTGGGGATGCGGTGGGC
TCTATGGCTTCTGAGGCGGAAAGAACCAGCTGGGGCTCTAGGGGGTATCCCC
[124 nt withheld, positions 4323-4446]
C
[91 nt withheld, positions 4448-4538]
A
[49 nt withheld, positions 4540-4588]
CCTTTGACGTTGGAGTCCACGTTCTTT
[37 nt withheld, positions 4616-4652]
ACCCTATCTCGGTCTATTCTTTTGATTTATAAGGGATTTTGCCGATTTCGGCCTATTGGTTAAAAAATGA
GCTGATTTAACAAAAATTTAACGCGAATTAATTCTGTGGAATGTGTGTCAGTTAGGGTGTGGAAAGTCCC
CAGGCTCCCCAGCAGGCAGAAGTATGCAAAGCATGCATCTCAATTAGTCAGCAACCAGGTGTGGAAAGTC
CCCAGGCTCCCCAGCAGGCAGAAGTATGCAAAGCATGCATCTCAATTAGTCAGCAACCATAGTCCCGCCC
CTAACTCCGCCCATCCCGCCCCTAACTCCGCCCAGTTCCGCCCATTCTCCGCCCCATGGCTGACTAATTT
TTTTTATTTATGCAGAGGCCGAGGCCGCCTCTGCCTCTGAGCTATTCCAGAAGTAGTGAGGAGGCTTTTT
TGGAGGCCTAGGCTTTTGCAAAAAGCTCCCGGGAGCTTGTATATCCATTTTCGGATCTGATCAAGAGACA
GGATGAGGATCGTTTCGCATGATTGAACAAGATGGATTGCACGCAGGTTCTCCGGCCGCTTGGGTGGAGA
GGCTATTCGGCTATGACTGGGCACAACAGACAATCGGCTGCTCTGATGCCGCCGTGTTCCGGCTGTCAGC
GCAGGGGCGCCCGGTTCTTTTTGTCAAGACCGACCTGTCCGGTGCCCTGAATGAACTGCAGGACGAGGCA
GCGCGGCTATCGTGGCTGGCCACGACGGGCGTTCCTTGCGCAGCTGTGCTCGACGTTGTCACTGAAGCGG
GAAGGGACTGGCTGCTATTGGGCGAAGTGCCGGGGCAGGATCTCCTGTCATCTCACCTTGCTCCTGCCGA
GAAAGTATCCATCATGGCTGATGCAATGCGGCGGCTGCATACGCTTGATCCGGCTACCTGCCCATTCGAC
CACCAAGCGAAACATCGCATCGAGCGAGCACGTACTCGGATGGAAGCCGGTCTTGTCGATCAGGATGATC
TGGACGAAGAGCATCAGGGGCTCGCGCCAGCCGAACTGTTCGCCAGGCTCAAGGCGCGCATGCCCGACGG
CGAGGATCTCGTCGTGACCCATGGCGATGCCTGCTTGCCGAATATCATGGTGGAAAATGGCCGCTTTTCT
GGATTCATCGACTGTGGCCGGCTGGGTGTGGCGGACCGCTATCAGGACATAGCGTTGGCTACCCGTGATA
TTGCTGAAGAGCTTGGCGGCGAATGGGCTGACCGCTTCCTCGTGCTTTACGGTATCGCCGCTCCCGATTC
GCAGCGCATCGCCTTCTATCGCCTTCTTGACGAGTTCTTCTGAGCGGGACTCTGGGGTTCGCGAAATGAC
CGACCAAGCGACGCCCAACCTGCCATCACGAGATTTCGATTCCACCGCCGCCTTCTATGAAAGGTTGGGC
TTCGGAATCGTTTTCCGGGACGCCGGCTGGATGATCCTCCAGCGCGGGGATCTCATGCTGGAGTTCTTCG
CCCACCCCAACTTGTTTATTGCAGCTTATAATGGTTACAAATAAAGCAATAGCATCACAAATTTCACAAA
TAAAGCATTTTTTTCACTGCATTCTAGTTGTGGTTTGTCCAAACTCATCAATGTATCTTATCATGTCTGT
ATACCGTCGACCTCTAGCTAGAGCTTGGCGTAATCATGGTCATAGCTGTTTCCTGTGTGAAATTGTTATC
CGCTCACAATTCCACACAACATACGAGCCGGAAGCATAAAGTGTAAAGCCTGGGGTGCCTAATGAGTGAG
CTAACTCACATTAATTGCGTTGCGCTCACTGCCCGCTTTCCAGTCGGGAAACCTGTCGTGCCAGCTGCAT
TAATGAATCGGCCAACGCGCGGGGAGAGGCGGTTTGCGTATTGGGCGCTCTTCCGCTTCCTCGCTCACTG
ACTCGCTGCGCTCGGTCGTTCGGCTGCGGCGAGCGGTATCAGCTCACTCAAAGGCGGTAATACGGTTATC
CACAGAATCAGGGGATAACGCAGGAAAGAACATGTGAGCAAAAGGCCAGCAAAAGGCCAGGAACCGTAAA
AAGGCCGCGTTGCTGGCGTTTTTCCATAGGCTCCGCCCCCCTGACGAGCATCACAAAAATCGACGCTCAA
GTCAGAGGTGGCGAAACCCGACAGGACTATAAAGATACCAGGCGTTTCCCCCTGGAAGCTCCCTCGTGCG
CTCTCCTGTTCCGACCCTGCCGCTTACCGGATACCTGTCCGCCTTTCTCCCTTCGGGAAGCGTGGCGCTT
TCTCATAGCTCACGCTGTAGGTATCTCAGTTCGGTGTAGGTCGTTCGCTCCAAGCTGGGCTGTGTGCACG
AACCCCCCGTTCAGCCCGACCGCTGCGCCTTATCCGGTAACTATCGTCTTGAGTCCAACCCGGTAAGACA
CGACTTATCGCCACTGGCAGCAGCCACTGGTAACAGGATTAGCAGAGCGAGGTATGTAGGCGGTGCTACA
GAGTTCTTGAAGTGGTGGCCTAACTACGGCTACACTAGAAGAACAGTATTTGGTATCTGCGCTCTGCTGA
AGCCAGTTACCTTCGGAAAAAGAGTTGGTAGCTCTTGATCCGGCAAACAAACCACCGCTGGTAGCGGTGG
TTTTTTTGTTTGCAAGCAGCAGATTACGCGCAGAAAAAAAGGATCTCAAGAAGATCCTTTGATCTTTTCT
ACGGGGTCTGACGCTCAGTGGAACGAAAACTCACGTTAAGGGATTTTGGTCATGAGATTATCAAAAAGGA
TCTTCACCTAGATCCTTTTAAATTAAAAATGAAGTTTTAAATCAATCTAAAGTATATATGAGTAAACTTG
GTCTGACAGTTACCAATGCTTAATCAGTGAGGCACCTATCTCAGCGATCTGTCTATTTCGTTCATCCATA
GTTGCCTGACTCCCCGTCGTGTAGATAACTACGATACGGGAGGGCTTACCATCTGGCCCCAGTGCTGCAA
TGATACCGCGAGACCCACGCTCACCGGCTCCAGATTTATCAGCAATAAACCAGCCAGCCGGAAGGGCCGA
GCGCAGAAGTGGTCCTGCAACTTTATCCGCCTCCATCCAGTCTATTAATTGTTGCCGGGAAGCTAGAGTA
AGTAGTTCGCCAGTTAATAGTTTGCGCAACGTTGTTGCCATTGCTACAGGCATCGTGGTGTCACGCTCGT
CGTTTGGTATGGCTTCATTCAGCTCCGGTTCCCAACGATCAAGGCGAGTTACATGATCCCCCATGTTGTG
CAAAAAAGCGGTTAGCTCCTTCGGTCCTCCGATCGTTGTCAGAAGTAAGTTGGCCGCAGTGTTATCACTC
ATGGTTATGGCAGCACTGCATAATTCTCTTACTGTCATGCCATCCGTAAGATGCTTTTCTGTGACTGGTG
AGTACTCAACCAAGTCATTCTGAGAATAGTGTATGCGGCGACCGAGTTGCTCTTGCCCGGCGTCAATACG
GGATAATACCGCGCCACATAGCAGAACTTTAAAAGTGCTCATCATTGGAAAACGTTCTTCGGGGCGAAAA
CTCTCAAGGATCTTACCGCTGTTGAGATCCAGTTCGATGTAACCCACTCGTGCACCCAACTGATCTTCAG
CATCTTTTACTTTCACCAGCGTTTCTGGGTGAGCAAAAACAGGAAGGCAAAATGCCGCAAAAAAGGGAAT
AAGGGCGACACGGAAATGTTGAATACTCATACTCTTCCTTTTTCAATATTATTGAAGCATTTATCAGGGT
TATTGTCTCATGAGCGGATACATATTTGAATGTATTTAGAAAAATAAACAAATAGGGGTTCCGCGCACAT
TTCCCCGAAAAGTGCCACCTGACGTC
