>Addgene plasmid #137677 | pHM040Env | depositor partial sequence | sequence record 265809 | Env Sequence only
ATGAGAGTGAGGGGGACACGGATGAATTGGCAAAACTTGTGGAAATGGGGGACTTTGATCCTTGGGTTGG
GGATAATTTGTAGTGCCTCAGACAACTTGTGGGTTACAGTTTATTATGGGGTTCCTGTGTGGAGAGATGC
AGACACCACCCTATTTTGTGCATCAGATGCCCAAGCACATAAGACAGAAGTGCACAATGTCTGGGCCACA
CATGCCTGTGTACCCACAGACCCCAACCCACAAGAAATACTCCTGGAAAATGTAACAGAAAATTTTAACA
TGTGGAAAAATAACATGGTGGAGCAGATGCAGGAAGATGTAATCAGTTTATGGGATCAAAGTCTAAAGCC
ATGTGTAAAGTTAACTCCTCTCTGCGTTACTTTAAATTGTACCAATGCTAATCTGACTGCCACGAACTCA
AACAATGTCACTAACATAGTAGGAAAGGTAACAGAGGAAGTAAAAAACTGCTCTTTTAATATGACAACAG
AACTAACAGATAGGAGGCAGAAGGTCCATGCACTTTTTTATAAACTTGATATAGTACAAATGGATACAAA
AAATAGTAGTGACAATTATAGTGAGTATAGGATAATAAACTGTAATACTTCAGTCATTAAGCAGGCTTGT
CCAAAGGTATCCTTTGATCCAATTCCTATACATTATTGTACTCCAGCTGGTTATGCGATTTTAAAATGTA
ATGATAAGAAGTTCAATGGAACAGGGCCATGTAGAAATGTCAGCTCAGTACAATGCACACATGGGATTAA
GCCAGTGGTATCAACTCAGTTGCTGTTAAATGGTAGTCTAGCAGAAGATGAGATAGTAATCAGAAGTGAA
AATCTCACAGACAATGCCAAGACCATAATAGTGCAGCTTAATAAGTCTGTAGACATCAATTGTACCAGAC
CCTCCAACAATACAAGAACAAGTGTGTCTATAGGACCAGGACAAGTATTCTATAGAACAGGAGACATAAT
AGGAGATATAACAAAAGCATATTGTGAGATTAATGGAACAAAATGGAATGAAACTTTAACACAGGTAGCT
AAAAAATTAAAGGAGCACTTTAATAAGACAATAATCTTTCAACCACACTCAGGAGGAGATCTAGAAATTA
CAATGCATCATTTTAATTGTAGAGGGGAATTTTTCTATTGCAATACAACAAAACTGTTTAATGGTACTTG
CCCAAAAAGTGGAACATGTAATGGCACTATCATACTTCCATGTAAGATAAAGCGAATTGTAAGATTGTGG
CAGGAAGTAGGTCAAGCAATGTATGCTCCTCCCATCAGTGGAAAAATTATGTGTAACTCAAGTATTACAG
GAATACTATTGACAAGAGATGGTGGTAATACGAGTAATGAAACCTTCAGACCTGGAGGAGGAAATATAAA
GGACAATTGGAGAAGTGAATTATACAAATATAAAGTAGTACAAATTGAACCACTAGGAGTAGCACCCACC
AGGGCAAAAAGAAGAGTGGTGGAGAGAGAAAAAAGAGCAGTGGGAATAGGAGCTATGATCTTTGGGTTCT
TAGGAGCAGCAGGAAGCACTATGGGCGCGGCGTCAATAACGCTGACGGTACAGGCCAGACAATTATTGTC
TGGTATAGTGCAACAGCAAAGCAATTTGCTGAGAGCTATAGAGGCGCAGCAGCATCTGTTGCAACTCACA
GTCTGGGGCATCAAGCAGCTCCAGGCAAGAGTCCTGGCTGTAGAAAGATACCTAAAAGATCAAAAGTTCC
TAGGACTTTGGGGCTGCTCTGGGAAAATCATCTGCACCACTAATGTGCCCTGGAACTCCACTTGGAGTAA
TAAATCGTATAAAGAGATATGGGACAACATGACATGGATAGAATGGGAGAGAGAAATTAGCAATTACACA
AATCAAATATATGGGCTACTTACAGAATCGCAGAACCAGCAGGAAAGGAATGAAAAGGAGCTGTTAGAAT
TGGATAAATGGGCAAGTCTGTGGAATTGGTTTGACATAACAAAATGGCTGTGGTATATAAAAATGTTTAT
AATAATAGTAGGAAGTTTAATAGGTTTAAGAATAATTTTTGCTGTGCTTTCTATAGTAAATAGAGTTAGG
CAGGGATACTCACCTTTGTCTTTCCAGACCCCTTTCCATCATCAGAGGGAACTCGACAGGCCCGAAGGAA
TCGAAGAAGGAGGTGGCGAGCAAGGCAGAGACAGATCCGTGCGATTAGTGAGCGGTTTCTTACCAATTAT
CTGGGACGATCTACGGAGCCTGTGCCTCTTCCTCTACCACCGCTTGAGAGACTTCATCTCGATTGTAACG
AGGACTGTGGAACTTCTGGGACGCAGCAGTCTCAAGGGACTGAGACGGGGGTGGGAAGGCCTCAAATATC
TGGGGAATCTTCTATTATATTGGGGTCAGGAACTAAAAACTAGTGCTATCTCTCTGTTTGATGCTGCAGC
AGTAGCAGTAGCGGGGTGGACAGATAGGGTTATAGAAGTAGCACAAAGAGCTTGGAGAGCCATTCTCCAC
ATACCTAGAAGAATCAGACAGGGCTTTGAAAGGGCTTTGCTATAA
